Addgene plasmid #157783: 49535-sgFMR1_E3B
Purpose: Expresses a sgRNA targeting the 3rd exon of human FMR1 gene
Depositing lab: Xinyu Zhao. Depositing organization: University of Wisconsin, Madison. Publication: Identification of FMR1-regulated molecular networks in human neurodevelopment. Li M, Shin J, Risgaard RD, Parries MJ, Wang J, Chasman D, Liu S, Roy S, Bhattacharyya A, Zhao X. Genome Res. 2020 Mar;30(3):361-374. doi: 10.1101/gr.251405.119. Epub 2020 Mar 16. PubMed 32179589.
Backbone
  Vector backbone: Addgene #49535
  Backbone size w/o insert (bp): 13450
  Total vector size (bp): 11590
  Modifications to backbone: replacing filler with sgRNA sequence
  Vector type: Mammalian Expression, Lentiviral, CRISPR
  Selectable markers: Puromycin
Growth in bacteria
  Bacterial resistance: Ampicillin, 100 μg/mL
  Growth temperature: 37°C
  Growth strain: NEB Stable
  Copy number: Unknown
Gene/Insert
  Gene/Insert name: FMR1
  gRNA/shRNA sequence: TATTATAACCTACAGGAGGT
  Species: H. sapiens (human)
  Entrez Gene: FMR1 (a.k.a. FMRP, FRAXA, POF, POF1)
Terms and licenses: Academic/Nonprofit Terms; Industry Terms: Not Available to Industry
How to cite: 49535-sgFMR1_E3B was a gift from Xinyu Zhao (Addgene plasmid # 157783 ; http://n2t.net/addgene:157783 ; RRID:Addgene_157783)
