[The description below was written by a language model from this plasmid's Addgene catalogue record and pLannotate feature annotations shown in this document.]
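Description:
49535-sgFMR1_E3B is an all-in-one lentiviral CRISPR plasmid for mammalian cells, made by replacing the filler of its parent backbone with a 20-nt guide directed against the third exon of the human FMR1 gene. That swap accounts for the total size of about 11.6 kb being smaller than the listed backbone size. In bacteria it is maintained through a high-copy ColE1/pUC-type origin and selected with ampicillin via β-lactamase. The plasmid backbone also carries an f1 origin, an SV40 origin and poly(A) signal, and leftover lac, T7 and T3 cloning-vector elements.

The transfer cassette has a third-generation, self-inactivating layout. An RSV promoter fused to a truncated HIV-1 5' LTR drives genomic RNA production in packaging cells. It is followed by the Ψ packaging signal with a gag fragment, the Rev response element, a cPPT/CTS and a ΔU3 3' LTR. Within this unit, a human U6 Pol III promoter transcribes the FMR1 guide fused to the Streptococcus pyogenes gRNA scaffold. Downstream, an EF-1α core promoter drives S. pyogenes Cas9, which is annotated as contiguous N- and C-terminal portions that together span the full coding region. The puromycin N-acetyltransferase gene lies shortly downstream of Cas9, with no separate promoter annotated between them. This suggests co-expression from the same transcript, although the table does not annotate the linking element. A WPRE follows to enhance transcript expression.

Transduced or transfected cells therefore receive nuclease, guide and puromycin selection from a single vector. The record supports its use for disrupting or editing FMR1 at exon 3 in human cells, in the context of a study of FMR1-regulated molecular networks in human neurodevelopment.
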