Features (pLannotate 1.2.2; 29 found; start..end, strand, type, name):
    113..324     +  promoter       EF-1α core promoter: core promoter for human elongation factor EF-1α
    428..2029    +  CDS            Cas9(N): N-terminal portion of Streptococcus pyogenes Cas9 (Zetsche et al., 2015)
   2030..4528    +  CDS            Cas9(C): C-terminal portion of Streptococcus pyogenes Cas9 (Zetsche et al., 2015)
   4649..5248    +  CDS            PuroR (fragment): puromycin N-acetyltransferase; pac from Streptomyces; confers resistance to puromycin
   5264..5852    +  misc_feature   WPRE: woodchuck hepatitis virus posttranscriptional regulatory element
   5903..5922    +  misc_feature   cPPT/CTS (fragment): central polypurine tract and central termination sequence of HIV-1
   5924..6157    +  LTR            3' LTR (ΔU3): self-inactivating 3' long terminal repeat (LTR) from HIV-1
   6235..6356    +  polyA_signal   SV40 poly(A) signal: SV40 polyadenylation signal
   6396..6531    +  rep_origin     SV40 ori: SV40 origin of replication
   6552..6570    -  promoter       T7 promoter: promoter for bacteriophage T7 RNA polymerase
   6578..6733    +  CDS            lacZα (fragment): LacZα fragment of β-galactosidase; lacZ fragment
   6738..7166    +  rep_origin     f1 ori (sequence partly withheld): f1 bacteriophage origin of replication; arrow indicates direction of (+) strand synthesis
   7219..7323    +  promoter       AmpR promoter: bla
   7324..8184    +  CDS            AmpR: β-lactamase; bla; confers resistance to ampicillin, carbenicillin, and related antibiotics
   8355..8943    +  rep_origin     ori: high-copy-number ColE1/pMB1/pBR322/pUC origin of replication
   9126..9218    +  CDS            lacI (fragment): lac repressor; lacI; The lac repressor binds to the lac operator to inhibit transcription in E. coli. This inhibition can be relieved by adding lactose or isopropyl-β-D-thiogalactopyranoside (IPTG).
   9231..9252    +  protein_bind   CAP binding site: CAP binding activates transcription in the presence of cAMP. E. coli catabolite activator protein
   9267..9297    +  promoter       lac promoter: promoter for the E. coli lac operon
   9301..9323    +  protein_bind   lac operator (fragment): The lac repressor binds to the lac operator to inhibit transcription in E. coli. This inhibition can be relieved by adding lactose or isopropyl-β-D-thiogalactopyranoside (IPTG). lac repressor encoded by lacI
   9366..9384    +  promoter       T3 promoter: promoter for bacteriophage T3 RNA polymerase
   9412..9638    +  promoter       RSV promoter: Rous sarcoma virus enhancer/promoter
   9639..9819    +  LTR            5' LTR (truncated): truncated 5' long terminal repeat (LTR) from HIV-1
   9866..9991    +  misc_feature   HIV-1 Ψ: packaging signal of human immunodeficiency virus type 1
   9975..10338   +  CDS            HIV-1 gag (fragment): gag protein from human immunodeficiency virus 1; gag
  10484..10717   +  misc_feature   RRE: The Rev response element (RRE) of HIV-1 allows for Rev-dependent mRNA export from the nucleus to the cytoplasm.
  11094..11120   +  CDS            Rev (fragment): human immunodeficiency virus 1 (HIV-1) Rev protein; rev; enhances nuclear export of unspliced and incompletely spliced viral mRNAs
  11124..11364   +  promoter       U6 promoter: RNA polymerase III promoter for human U6 snRNA
  11394..11469   +  misc_RNA       gRNA scaffold: guide RNA scaffold for the Streptococcus pyogenes CRISPR/Cas9 system
  11517..44      +  misc_feature   cPPT/CTS (across the origin): central polypurine tract and central termination sequence of HIV-1
>Addgene plasmid #157783 | 49535-sgFMR1_E3B | addgene full sequence | sequence record 320088 | Addgene NGS Result
AAACTAAAGAATTACAAAAACAAATTACAAAAATTCAAAATTTTCGGGTTTATTACAGGGACAGCAGAGA
TCCACTTTGGCGCCGGCTCGAGTGGCTCCGGTGCCCGTCAGTGGGCAGAGCGCACATCGCCCACAGTCCC
CGAGAAGTTGGGGGGAGGGGTCGGCAATTGAACCGGTGCCTAGAGAAGGTGGCGCGGGGTAAACTGGGAA
AGTGATGTCGTGTACTGGCTCCGCCTTTTTCCCGAGGGTGGGGGAGAACCGTATATAAGTGCAGTAGTCG
CCGTGAACGTTCTTTTTCGCAACGGGTTTGCCGCCAGAACACAGGTGTCGTGACGCGGGATCCGCCACCA
TGGATTACAAAGACGATGACGATAAGATGGCCCCAAAGAAGAAGCGGAAGGTCGGTATCCACGGAGTCCC
AGCAGCCGACAAGAAGTACAGCATCGGCCTGGACATCGGCACCAACTCTGTGGGCTGGGCCGTGATCACC
GACGAGTACAAGGTGCCCAGCAAGAAATTCAAGGTGCTGGGCAACACCGACCGGCACAGCATCAAGAAGA
ACCTGATCGGAGCCCTGCTGTTCGACAGCGGCGAAACAGCCGAGGCCACCCGGCTGAAGAGAACCGCCAG
AAGAAGATACACCAGACGGAAGAACCGGATCTGCTATCTGCAAGAGATCTTCAGCAACGAGATGGCCAAG
GTGGACGACAGCTTCTTCCACAGACTGGAAGAGTCCTTCCTGGTGGAAGAGGATAAGAAGCACGAGCGGC
ACCCCATCTTCGGCAACATCGTGGACGAGGTGGCCTACCACGAGAAGTACCCCACCATCTACCACCTGAG
AAAGAAACTGGTGGACAGCACCGACAAGGCCGACCTGCGGCTGATCTATCTGGCCCTGGCCCACATGATC
AAGTTCCGGGGCCACTTCCTGATCGAGGGCGACCTGAACCCCGACAACAGCGACGTGGACAAGCTGTTCA
TCCAGCTGGTGCAGACCTACAACCAGCTGTTCGAGGAAAACCCCATCAACGCCAGCGGCGTGGACGCCAA
GGCCATCCTGTCTGCCAGACTGAGCAAGAGCAGACGGCTGGAAAATCTGATCGCCCAGCTGCCCGGCGAG
AAGAAGAATGGCCTGTTCGGAAACCTGATTGCCCTGAGCCTGGGCCTGACCCCCAACTTCAAGAGCAACT
TCGACCTGGCCGAGGATGCCAAACTGCAGCTGAGCAAGGACACCTACGACGACGACCTGGACAACCTGCT
GGCCCAGATCGGCGACCAGTACGCCGACCTGTTTCTGGCCGCCAAGAACCTGTCCGACGCCATCCTGCTG
AGCGACATCCTGAGAGTGAACACCGAGATCACCAAGGCCCCCCTGAGCGCCTCTATGATCAAGAGATACG
ACGAGCACCACCAGGACCTGACCCTGCTGAAAGCTCTCGTGCGGCAGCAGCTGCCTGAGAAGTACAAAGA
GATTTTCTTCGACCAGAGCAAGAACGGCTACGCCGGCTACATTGACGGCGGAGCCAGCCAGGAAGAGTTC
TACAAGTTCATCAAGCCCATCCTGGAAAAGATGGACGGCACCGAGGAACTGCTCGTGAAGCTGAACAGAG
AGGACCTGCTGCGGAAGCAGCGGACCTTCGACAACGGCAGCATCCCCCACCAGATCCACCTGGGAGAGCT
GCACGCCATTCTGCGGCGGCAGGAAGATTTTTACCCATTCCTGAAGGACAACCGGGAAAAGATCGAGAAG
ATCCTGACCTTCCGCATCCCCTACTACGTGGGCCCTCTGGCCAGGGGAAACAGCAGATTCGCCTGGATGA
CCAGAAAGAGCGAGGAAACCATCACCCCCTGGAACTTCGAGGAAGTGGTGGACAAGGGCGCTTCCGCCCA
GAGCTTCATCGAGCGGATGACCAACTTCGATAAGAACCTGCCCAACGAGAAGGTGCTGCCCAAGCACAGC
CTGCTGTACGAGTACTTCACCGTGTATAACGAGCTGACCAAAGTGAAATACGTGACCGAGGGAATGAGAA
AGCCCGCCTTCCTGAGCGGCGAGCAGAAAAAGGCCATCGTGGACCTGCTGTTCAAGACCAACCGGAAAGT
GACCGTGAAGCAGCTGAAAGAGGACTACTTCAAGAAAATCGAGTGCTTCGACTCCGTGGAAATCTCCGGC
GTGGAAGATCGGTTCAACGCCTCCCTGGGCACATACCACGATCTGCTGAAAATTATCAAGGACAAGGACT
TCCTGGACAATGAGGAAAACGAGGACATTCTGGAAGATATCGTGCTGACCCTGACACTGTTTGAGGACAG
AGAGATGATCGAGGAACGGCTGAAAACCTATGCCCACCTGTTCGACGACAAAGTGATGAAGCAGCTGAAG
CGGCGGAGATACACCGGCTGGGGCAGGCTGAGCCGGAAGCTGATCAACGGCATCCGGGACAAGCAGTCCG
GCAAGACAATCCTGGATTTCCTGAAGTCCGACGGCTTCGCCAACAGAAACTTCATGCAGCTGATCCACGA
CGACAGCCTGACCTTTAAAGAGGACATCCAGAAAGCCCAGGTGTCCGGCCAGGGCGATAGCCTGCACGAG
CACATTGCCAATCTGGCCGGCAGCCCCGCCATTAAGAAGGGCATCCTGCAGACAGTGAAGGTGGTGGACG
AGCTCGTGAAAGTGATGGGCCGGCACAAGCCCGAGAACATCGTGATCGAAATGGCCAGAGAGAACCAGAC
CACCCAGAAGGGACAGAAGAACAGCCGCGAGAGAATGAAGCGGATCGAAGAGGGCATCAAAGAGCTGGGC
AGCCAGATCCTGAAAGAACACCCCGTGGAAAACACCCAGCTGCAGAACGAGAAGCTGTACCTGTACTACC
TGCAGAATGGGCGGGATATGTACGTGGACCAGGAACTGGACATCAACCGGCTGTCCGACTACGATGTGGA
CCATATCGTGCCTCAGAGCTTTCTGAAGGACGACTCCATCGACAACAAGGTGCTGACCAGAAGCGACAAG
AACCGGGGCAAGAGCGACAACGTGCCCTCCGAAGAGGTCGTGAAGAAGATGAAGAACTACTGGCGGCAGC
TGCTGAACGCCAAGCTGATTACCCAGAGAAAGTTCGACAATCTGACCAAGGCCGAGAGAGGCGGCCTGAG
CGAACTGGATAAGGCCGGCTTCATCAAGAGACAGCTGGTGGAAACCCGGCAGATCACAAAGCACGTGGCA
CAGATCCTGGACTCCCGGATGAACACTAAGTACGACGAGAATGACAAGCTGATCCGGGAAGTGAAAGTGA
TCACCCTGAAGTCCAAGCTGGTGTCCGATTTCCGGAAGGATTTCCAGTTTTACAAAGTGCGCGAGATCAA
CAACTACCACCACGCCCACGACGCCTACCTGAACGCCGTCGTGGGAACCGCCCTGATCAAAAAGTACCCT
AAGCTGGAAAGCGAGTTCGTGTACGGCGACTACAAGGTGTACGACGTGCGGAAGATGATCGCCAAGAGCG
AGCAGGAAATCGGCAAGGCTACCGCCAAGTACTTCTTCTACAGCAACATCATGAACTTTTTCAAGACCGA
GATTACCCTGGCCAACGGCGAGATCCGGAAGCGGCCTCTGATCGAGACAAACGGCGAAACCGGGGAGATC
GTGTGGGATAAGGGCCGGGATTTTGCCACCGTGCGGAAAGTGCTGAGCATGCCCCAAGTGAATATCGTGA
AAAAGACCGAGGTGCAGACAGGCGGCTTCAGCAAAGAGTCTATCCTGCCCAAGAGGAACAGCGATAAGCT
GATCGCCAGAAAGAAGGACTGGGACCCTAAGAAGTACGGCGGCTTCGACAGCCCCACCGTGGCCTATTCT
GTGCTGGTGGTGGCCAAAGTGGAAAAGGGCAAGTCCAAGAAACTGAAGAGTGTGAAAGAGCTGCTGGGGA
TCACCATCATGGAAAGAAGCAGCTTCGAGAAGAATCCCATCGACTTTCTGGAAGCCAAGGGCTACAAAGA
AGTGAAAAAGGACCTGATCATCAAGCTGCCTAAGTACTCCCTGTTCGAGCTGGAAAACGGCCGGAAGAGA
ATGCTGGCCTCTGCCGGCGAACTGCAGAAGGGAAACGAACTGGCCCTGCCCTCCAAATATGTGAACTTCC
TGTACCTGGCCAGCCACTATGAGAAGCTGAAGGGCTCCCCCGAGGATAATGAGCAGAAACAGCTGTTTGT
GGAACAGCACAAGCACTACCTGGACGAGATCATCGAGCAGATCAGCGAGTTCTCCAAGAGAGTGATCCTG
GCCGACGCTAATCTGGACAAAGTGCTGTCCGCCTACAACAAGCACCGGGATAAGCCCATCAGAGAGCAGG
CCGAGAATATCATCCACCTGTTTACCCTGACCAATCTGGGAGCCCCTGCCGCCTTCAAGTACTTTGACAC
CACCATCGACCGGAAGAGGTACACCAGCACCAAAGAGGTGCTGGACGCCACCCTGATCCACCAGAGCATC
ACCGGCCTGTACGAGACACGGATCGACCTGTCTCAGCTGGGAGGCGACAAGCGTCCTGCTGCTACTAAGA
AAGCTGGTCAAGCTAAGAAAAAGAAAGCTAGCGGCAGCGGCGCCACCAACTTCAGCCTGCTGAAGCAGGC
CGGCGACGTGGAGGAGAACCCCGGCCCCATGACCGAGTACAAGCCCACGGTGCGCCTCGCCACCCGCGAC
GACGTCCCCAGGGCCGTACGCACCCTCGCCGCCGCGTTCGCCGACTACCCCGCCACGCGCCACACCGTCG
ATCCGGACCGCCACATCGAGCGGGTCACCGAGCTGCAAGAACTCTTCCTCACGCGCGTCGGGCTCGACAT
CGGCAAGGTGTGGGTCGCGGACGACGGCGCCGCGGTGGCGGTCTGGACCACGCCGGAGAGCGTCGAAGCG
GGGGCGGTGTTCGCCGAGATCGGCCCGCGCATGGCCGAGTTGAGCGGTTCCCGGCTGGCCGCGCAGCAAC
AGATGGAAGGCCTCCTGGCGCCGCACCGGCCCAAGGAGCCCGCGTGGTTCCTGGCCACCGTCGGAGTCTC
GCCCGACCACCAGGGCAAGGGTCTGGGCAGCGCCGTCGTGCTCCCCGGAGTGGAGGCGGCCGAGCGCGCC
GGGGTGCCCGCCTTCCTGGAGACCTCCGCGCCCCGCAACCTCCCCTTCTACGAGCGGCTCGGCTTCACCG
TCACCGCCGACGTCGAGGTGCCCGAAGGACCGCGCACCTGGTGCATGACCCGCAAGCCCGGTGCCTGAAC
GCGTTAAGTCGACAATCAACCTCTGGATTACAAAATTTGTGAAAGATTGACTGGTATTCTTAACTATGTT
GCTCCTTTTACGCTATGTGGATACGCTGCTTTAATGCCTTTGTATCATGCTATTGCTTCCCGTATGGCTT
TCATTTTCTCCTCCTTGTATAAATCCTGGTTGCTGTCTCTTTATGAGGAGTTGTGGCCCGTTGTCAGGCA
ACGTGGCGTGGTGTGCACTGTGTTTGCTGACGCAACCCCCACTGGTTGGGGCATTGCCACCACCTGTCAG
CTCCTTTCCGGGACTTTCGCTTTCCCCCTCCCTATTGCCACGGCGGAACTCATCGCCGCCTGCCTTGCCC
GCTGCTGGACAGGGGCTCGGCTGTTGGGCACTGACAATTCCGTGGTGTTGTCGGGGAAATCATCGTCCTT
TCCTTGGCTGCTCGCCTGTGTTGCCACCTGGATTCTGCGCGGGACGTCCTTCTGCTACGTCCCTTCGGCC
CTCAATCCAGCGGACCTTCCTTCCCGCGGCCTGCTGCCGGCTCTGCGGCCTCTTCCGCGTCTTCGCCTTC
GCCCTCAGACGAGTCGGATCTCCCTTTGGGCCGCCTCCCCGCGTCGACTTTAAGACCAATGACTTACAAG
GCAGCTGTAGATCTTAGCCACTTTTTAAAAGAAAAGGGGGGACTGGAAGGGCTAATTCACTCCCAACGAA
GACAAGATCTGCTTTTTGCTTGTACTGGGTCTCTCTGGTTAGACCAGATCTGAGCCTGGGAGCTCTCTGG
CTAACTAGGGAACCCACTGCTTAAGCCTCAATAAAGCTTGCCTTGAGTGCTTCAAGTAGTGTGTGCCCGT
CTGTTGTGTGACTCTGGTAACTAGAGATCCCTCAGACCCTTTTAGTCAGTGTGGAAAATCTCTAGCAGTA
CGTATAGTAGTTCATGTCATCTTATTATTCAGTATTTATAACTTGCAAAGAAATGAATATCAGAGAGTGA
GAGGAACTTGTTTATTGCAGCTTATAATGGTTACAAATAAAGCAATAGCATCACAAATTTCACAAATAAA
GCATTTTTTTCACTGCATTCTAGTTGTGGTTTGTCCAAACTCATCAATGTATCTTATCATGTCTGGCTCT
AGCTATCCCGCCCCTAACTCCGCCCATCCCGCCCCTAACTCCGCCCAGTTCCGCCCATTCTCCGCCCCAT
GGCTGACTAATTTTTTTTATTTATGCAGAGGCCGAGGCCGCCTCGGCCTCTGAGCTATTCCAGAAGTAGT
GAGGAGGCTTTTTTGGAGGCCTAGGGACGTACCCAATTCGCCCTATAGTGAGTCGTATTACGCGCGCTCA
CTGGCCGTCGTTTTACAACGTCGTGACTGGGAAAACCCTGGCGTTACCCAACTTAATCGCCTTGCAGCAC
ATCCCCCTTTCGCCAGCTGGCGTAATAGCGAAGAGGCCCGCACCGATCGCCCTTCCCAACAGTTGCGCAG
CCTGAATGGCGAATGGG
[124 nt withheld, positions 6738-6861]
C
[91 nt withheld, positions 6863-6953]
A
[49 nt withheld, positions 6955-7003]
CCTTTGACGTTGGAGTCCACGTTCTTT
[37 nt withheld, positions 7031-7067]
ACCCTATCTCGGTCTATTCTTTTGATTTATAAGGGATTTTGCCGATTTCGGCCTATTGGTTAAAAAATGA
GCTGATTTAACAAAAATTTAACGCGAATTTTAACAAAATATTAACGCTTACAATTTAGGTGGCACTTTTC
GGGGAAATGTGCGCGGAACCCCTATTTGTTTATTTTTCTAAATACATTCAAATATGTATCCGCTCATGAG
ACAATAACCCTGATAAATGCTTCAATAATATTGAAAAAGGAAGAGTATGAGTATTCAACATTTCCGTGTC
GCCCTTATTCCCTTTTTTGCGGCATTTTGCCTTCCTGTTTTTGCTCACCCAGAAACGCTGGTGAAAGTAA
AAGATGCTGAAGATCAGTTGGGTGCACGAGTGGGTTACATCGAACTGGATCTCAACAGCGGTAAGATCCT
TGAGAGTTTTCGCCCCGAAGAACGTTTTCCAATGATGAGCACTTTTAAAGTTCTGCTATGTGGCGCGGTA
TTATCCCGTATTGACGCCGGGCAAGAGCAACTCGGTCGCCGCATACACTATTCTCAGAATGACTTGGTTG
AGTACTCACCAGTCACAGAAAAGCATCTTACGGATGGCATGACAGTAAGAGAATTATGCAGTGCTGCCAT
AACCATGAGTGATAACACTGCGGCCAACTTACTTCTGACAACGATCGGAGGACCGAAGGAGCTAACCGCT
TTTTTGCACAACATGGGGGATCATGTAACTCGCCTTGATCGTTGGGAACCGGAGCTGAATGAAGCCATAC
CAAACGACGAGCGTGACACCACGATGCCTGTAGCAATGGCAACAACGTTGCGCAAACTATTAACTGGCGA
ACTACTTACTCTAGCTTCCCGGCAACAATTAATAGACTGGATGGAGGCGGATAAAGTTGCAGGACCACTT
CTGCGCTCGGCCCTTCCGGCTGGCTGGTTTATTGCTGATAAATCTGGAGCCGGTGAGCGTGGGTCTCGCG
GTATCATTGCAGCACTGGGGCCAGATGGTAAGCCCTCCCGTATCGTAGTTATCTACACGACGGGGAGTCA
GGCAACTATGGATGAACGAAATAGACAGATCGCTGAGATAGGTGCCTCACTGATTAAGCATTGGTAACTG
TCAGACCAAGTTTACTCATATATACTTTAGATTGATTTAAAACTTCATTTTTAATTTAAAAGGATCTAGG
TGAAGATCCTTTTTGATAATCTCATGACCAAAATCCCTTAACGTGAGTTTTCGTTCCACTGAGCGTCAGA
CCCCGTAGAAAAGATCAAAGGATCTTCTTGAGATCCTTTTTTTCTGCGCGTAATCTGCTGCTTGCAAACA
AAAAAACCACCGCTACCAGCGGTGGTTTGTTTGCCGGATCAAGAGCTACCAACTCTTTTTCCGAAGGTAA
CTGGCTTCAGCAGAGCGCAGATACCAAATACTGTTCTTCTAGTGTAGCCGTAGTTAGGCCACCACTTCAA
GAACTCTGTAGCACCGCCTACATACCTCGCTCTGCTAATCCTGTTACCAGTGGCTGCTGCCAGTGGCGAT
AAGTCGTGTCTTACCGGGTTGGACTCAAGACGATAGTTACCGGATAAGGCGCAGCGGTCGGGCTGAACGG
GGGGTTCGTGCACACAGCCCAGCTTGGAGCGAACGACCTACACCGAACTGAGATACCTACAGCGTGAGCT
ATGAGAAAGCGCCACGCTTCCCGAAGGGAGAAAGGCGGACAGGTATCCGGTAAGCGGCAGGGTCGGAACA
GGAGAGCGCACGAGGGAGCTTCCAGGGGGAAACGCCTGGTATCTTTATAGTCCTGTCGGGTTTCGCCACC
TCTGACTTGAGCGTCGATTTTTGTGATGCTCGTCAGGGGGGCGGAGCCTATGGAAAAACGCCAGCAACGC
GGCCTTTTTACGGTTCCTGGCCTTTTGCTGGCCTTTTGCTCACATGTTCTTTCCTGCGTTATCCCCTGAT
TCTGTGGATAACCGTATTACCGCCTTTGAGTGAGCTGATACCGCTCGCCGCAGCCGAACGACCGAGCGCA
GCGAGTCAGTGAGCGAGGAAGCGGAAGAGCGCCCAATACGCAAACCGCCTCTCCCCGCGCGTTGGCCGAT
TCATTAATGCAGCTGGCACGACAGGTTTCCCGACTGGAAAGCGGGCAGTGAGCGCAACGCAATTAATGTG
AGTTAGCTCACTCATTAGGCACCCCAGGCTTTACACTTTATGCTTCCGGCTCGTATGTTGTGTGGAATTG
TGAGCGGATAACAATTTCACACAGGAAACAGCTATGACCATGATTACGCCAAGCGCGCAATTAACCCTCA
CTAAAGGGAACAAAAGCTGGAGCTGCAAGCTTAATGTAGTCTTATGCAATACTCTTGTAGTCTTGCAACA
TGGTAACGATGAGTTAGCAACATGCCTTACAAGGAGAGAAAAAGCACCGTGCATGCCGATTGGTGGAAGT
AAGGTGGTACGATCGTGCCTTATTAGGAAGGCAACAGACGGGTCTGACATGGATTGGACGAACCACTGAA
TTGCCGCATTGCAGAGATATTGTATTTAAGTGCCTAGCTCGATACATAAACGGGTCTCTCTGGTTAGACC
AGATCTGAGCCTGGGAGCTCTCTGGCTAACTAGGGAACCCACTGCTTAAGCCTCAATAAAGCTTGCCTTG
AGTGCTTCAAGTAGTGTGTGCCCGTCTGTTGTGTGACTCTGGTAACTAGAGATCCCTCAGACCCTTTTAG
TCAGTGTGGAAAATCTCTAGCAGTGGCGCCCGAACAGGGACTTGAAAGCGAAAGGGAAACCAGAGGAGCT
CTCTCGACGCAGGACTCGGCTTGCTGAAGCGCGCACGGCAAGAGGCGAGGGGCGGCGACTGGTGAGTACG
CCAAAAATTTTGACTAGCGGAGGCTAGAAGGAGAGAGATGGGTGCGAGAGCGTCAGTATTAAGCGGGGGA
GAATTAGATCGCGATGGGAAAAAATTCGGTTAAGGCCAGGGGGAAAGAAAAAATATAAATTAAAACATAT
AGTATGGGCAAGCAGGGAGCTAGAACGATTCGCAGTTAATCCTGGCCTGTTAGAAACATCAGAAGGCTGT
AGACAAATACTGGGACAGCTACAACCATCCCTTCAGACAGGATCAGAAGAACTTAGATCATTATATAATA
CAGTAGCAACCCTCTATTGTGTGCATCAAAGGATAGAGATAAAAGACACCAAGGAAGCTTTAGACAAGAT
AGAGGAAGAGCAAAACAAAAGTAAGACCACCGCACAGCAAGCGGCCGCTGATCTTCAGACCTGGAGGAGG
AGATATGAGGGACAATTGGAGAAGTGAATTATATAAATATAAAGTAGTAAAAATTGAACCATTAGGAGTA
GCACCCACCAAGGCAAAGAGAAGAGTGGTGCAGAGAGAAAAAAGAGCAGTGGGAATAGGAGCTTTGTTCC
TTGGGTTCTTGGGAGCAGCAGGAAGCACTATGGGCGCAGCGTCAATGACGCTGACGGTACAGGCCAGACA
ATTATTGTCTGGTATAGTGCAGCAGCAGAACAATTTGCTGAGGGCTATTGAGGCGCAACAGCATCTGTTG
CAACTCACAGTCTGGGGCATCAAGCAGCTCCAGGCAAGAATCCTGGCTGTGGAAAGATACCTAAAGGATC
AACAGCTCCTGGGGATTTGGGGTTGCTCTGGAAAACTCATTTGCACCACTGCTGTGCCTTGGAATGCTAG
TTGGAGTAATAAATCTCTGGAACAGATTTGGAATCACACGACCTGGATGGAGTGGGACAGAGAAATTAAC
AATTACACAAGCTTAATACACTCCTTAATTGAAGAATCGCAAAACCAGCAAGAAAAGAATGAACAAGAAT
TATTGGAATTAGATAAATGGGCAAGTTTGTGGAATTGGTTTAACATAACAAATTGGCTGTGGTATATAAA
ATTATTCATAATGATAGTAGGAGGCTTGGTAGGTTTAAGAATAGTTTTTGCTGTACTTTCTATAGTGAAT
AGAGTTAGGCAGGGATATTCACCATTATCGTTTCAGACCCACCTCCCAACCCCGAGGGGACCCAGAGAGG
GCCTATTTCCCATGATTCCTTCATATTTGCATATACGATACAAGGCTGTTAGAGAGATAATTAGAATTAA
TTTGACTGTAAACACAAAGATATTAGTACAAAATACGTGACGTAGAAAGTAATAATTTCTTGGGTAGTTT
GCAGTTTTAAAATTATGTTTTAAAATGGACTATCATATGCTTACCGTAACTTGAAAGTATTTCGATTTCT
TGGCTTTATATATCTTGTGGAAAGGACGAAACACCGTATTATAACCTACAGGAGGTGTTTTAGAGCTAGA
AATAGCAAGTTAAAATAAGGCTAGTCCGTTATCAACTTGAAAAAGTGGCACCGAGTCGGTGCTTTTTTGA
ATTCTAGATCTTGAGACAAATGGCAGTATTCATCCACAATTTTAAAAGAAAAGGGGGGATTGGGGGGTAC
AGTGCAGGGGAAAGAATAGTAGACATAATAGCAACAGACATAC
